>Addgene plasmid #192418 | LLP759_L2pV1_OR-OCS_0I | addgene full sequence | sequence record 378112 | Addgene NGS Result
GTGCCGAATTCGGATCCGGAGTCGACAAAATTTAGAACGAACTTAATTATGATCTCAAATACATTGATAC
ATATCTCATCTAGATCTAGGTTATCATTATGTAAGAAAGTTTTGACGAATATGGCACGACAAAATGGCTA
GACTCGATGTAATTGGTATCTCAACTCAACATTATACTTATACCAAACATTAGTTAGACAAAATTTAAAC
AACTATTTTTTATGTATGCAAGAGTCAGCATATGTATAATTGATTCAGAATCGTTTTGACGAGTTCGGAT
GTAGTAGTAGCCATTATTTAATGTACATACTAATCGTGAATAGTGAATATGATGAAACATTGTATCTTAT
TGTATAAATATCCATAAACACATCATGAAAGACACTTTCTTTCACGGTCTGAATTAATTATGATACAATT
CTAATAGAAAACGAATTAAATTACGTTGAATTGTATGAAATCTAATTGAACAAGCCAACCACGACGACGA
CTAACGTTGCCTGGATTGACTCGGTTTAAGTTAACCACTAAAAAAACGGAGCTGTCATGTAACACGCGGA
TCGAGCAGGTCACAGTCATGAAGCCATCAAAGCAAAAGAACTAATCCAAGGGCTGAGATGATTAATTAGT
TTAAAAATTAGTTAACACGAGGGAAAAGGCTGTCTGACAGCCAGGTCACGTTATCTTTACCTGTGGTCGA
AATGATTCGTGTCTGTCGATTTTAATTATTTTTTTGAAAGGCCGAAAATAAAGTTGTAAGAGATAAACCC
GCCTATATAAATTCATATATTTTCCTCTCCGCTTTGAATACTGTATTTTTACAACAATTACCAACAACAA
CAAAGAAGTTCCTATTCTCTAGAAAGTATAGGAACTTCATAACTTCGTATAGCATACATTATACGAAGTT
ATCTGCTTTAATGAGATATGCGAGAAGCCTATGATCGCATGATATTTGCTTTCAATTCTGTTGTGCACGT
TGTAAAAAACCTGAGCATGTGTAGCTCAGATCCTTACCGCCGGTTTCGGTTCATTCTAATGAATATATCA
CCCGTTACTATCGTATTTTTATGAATAATATTCTCCGTTCAATTTACTGATTGTACCCTACTACTTATAT
GTACAATATTAAAATGAAAACAATATATTGTGCTGAATAGGTTTATAGCGACATCTATGATAGAGCGCCA
CAATAACAAACAATTGCGTTTTATTATTACAAATCCAATTTTAAAAAAAGCGGCAGAACCGGTCAAACCT
AAAAGACTGATTACATAAATCTTATTCAAATTTCAAAAGTGCCCCAGGGGCTAGTATCTACGACACACCG
AGCGGCGAACTAATAACGCTCACTGAAGGGAACTCCGGTTCCCCGCCGGCGCGCATGGGTGAGATTCCTT
GAAGTTGAGTATTGGCCGTCCGCTCTACCGAAAGTTACGGGCACCATTCAACCCGGTCCAGCACGGCGGC
CGGGTAACCGACTTGCTGCCCCGAGAATTATGCAGCATTTTTTTGGTGTATGTGGGCCCCAAATGAAGTG
CAGGTCAAACCTTGACAGTGACGACAAATCGTTGGGCGGGTCCAGGGCGAATTTTGCGACAACATGTCGA
GGCTCAGCAGGAAGTTCCTATTCTCTAGAAAGTATAGGAACTTCATAACTTCGTATAGCATACATTATAC
GAAGTTATCAACAAACAACATTACAATTACTATTTACAATTACAATGACTTCAAAGGTGTATGATCCTGA
GCAGGTAAGTTTCTGCTTCTACCTTTGATATATATATAATAATTATCATTAATTAGTAGTAATATAATAT
TTCAAATATTTTTTTCAAAATAAAAGAATGTAGTATATAGCAATTGCTTTTCTGTAGTTTATAAGTGTGT
ATATTTTAATTTATAACTTTTCTAATATATGACCAAAATTTGTTGATGTGCAGAGAAAAAGAATGATAAC
TGGTCCACAATGGTGGGCAAGATGTAAACAGATGAACGTGCTTGATTCTTTCATTAATTACTACGATTCA
GAAAAGCACGCTGAGAATGCAGTTATCTTTCTTCACGGAAACGCTGCATCTTCATATTTGTGGAGACATG
TTGTGCCTCACATTGAACCAGTGGCTAGGTGTATTATCCCAGATCTTATCGGAATGGGAAAGTCTGGTAA
ATCTGGAAATGGTTCTTACAGACTTTTGGATCATTATAAGTACCTCACAGCTTGGTTCGAACTTCTCAAC
TTACCTAAGAAGATTATTTTCGTTGGACACGATTGGGGTGCTTGCTTGGCATTCCATTACTCATACGAAC
ACCAAGATAAGATCAAAGCTATAGTTCATGCAGAGAGTGTTGTGGATGTGATAGAATCTTGGGATGAGTG
GCCAGATATTGAAGAGGATATTGCTTTGATCAAGTCTGAAGAGGGAGAAAAGATGGTTCTCGAAAATAAC
TTTTTCGTGGAAACTATGCTTCCTTCAAAGATTATGAGAAAATTGGAACCAGAAGAGTTTGCTGCATATC
TCGAACCTTTCAAGGAAAAAGGAGAGGTTAGAAGGCCAACACTCAGTTGGCCTAGGGAAATACCATTAGT
TAAGGGAGGTAAACCTGATGTTGTGCAGATCGTGAGAAATTATAACGCTTACCTTAGGGCATCAGATGAT
TTGCCTAAGATGTTCATCGAGTCAGATCCAGGATTTTTCAGTAATGCTATAGTTGAAGGTGCAAAGAAAT
TTCCAAACACCGAGTTCGTTAAGGTGAAAGGATTGCATTTCTCACAAGAAGATGCTCCTGATGAGATGGG
AAAGTATATTAAGTCTTTTGTTGAAAGAGTGCTCAAAAACGAGCAGGGTTCTCGATCTGATGCTTCTGAA
GTAACGTCAACAAGCTCCCAGTCTGAGGTATGCACAGTGGAAACGCCAGGTTGTGTTGGTTCTTAAGCTT
CTCTAGCTAGAGTCGATCGACAAGCTCGAGTTTCTCCATAATAATGTGTGAGTAGTTCCCAGATAAGGGA
ATTAGGGTTCCTATAGGGTTTCGCTCATGTGTTGAGCATATAAGAAACCCTTAGTATGTATTTGTATTTG
TAAAATACTTCTATCAATAAAATTTCTAATTCCTAAAACCAAAATCCAGTACTAAAATCCAGATCGCTGC
AAGAATTCAAGCTTGGAGCCAACACTCGAATCCCCACCCGTTGGACCAAACCCGGCTCATTAAGCGTCGG
TTCAGATTTATTTCCTTTATTTAAAAAAAAGGAAAGGGTAAAAAATAGAAAATTGGAAACAGTTAAAGCC
CAAAATTGTAATTTACCGAGAATTGTAAATTTACCTGAAAACCCTACGCTATAGTTTCGACTATAAATAC
CAAACTTAGGACCTCACTTCAGAATCCCCTCGTCGCTGCGTCTCTCTCCCGCAACCTTCGATTTTCGTTT
ATTCGCATCCATCGGAGAGAGAAAACAATCAATAAGCGACCTACTACAAACAAGTAAGTAAGAGAAAAAC
CAAAAGAAGAAGAGAAACAACAAGAAGAAGTAATGGAGGACGCCAAAAACATAAAGAAAGGCCCGGCGCC
ATTCTATCCTCTAGAGGATGGAACCGCTGGAGAGCAACTGCATAAGGCTATGAAGAGATACGCCCTGGTT
CCTGGAACAATTGCTTTTACAGATGCACATATCGAGGTGAACATCACGTACGCGGAATACTTCGAAATGT
CCGTTCGGTTGGCAGAAGCTATGAAACGATATGGGCTGAATACAAATCACAGAATCGTCGTATGCAGTGA
AAACTCTCTTCAATTCTTTATGCCGGTGTTGGGCGCGTTATTTATCGGAGTTGCAGTTGCGCCCGCGAAC
GACATTTATAATGAACGTGAATTGCTCAACAGTATGAACATTTCGCAGCCTACCGTAGTGTTTGTTTCCA
AAAAGGGGTTGCAAAAAATTTTGAACGTGCAAAAAAAATTACCAATAATCCAGAAAATTATTATCATGGA
TTCTAAAACGGATTACCAGGGATTTCAGTCGATGTACACGTTCGTCACATCTCATCTACCTCCCGGTTTT
AATGAATACGATTTTGTACCAGAGTCCTTTGATCGTGACAAAACAATTGCACTGATAATGAATTCCTCTG
GATCTACTGGGTTACCTAAGGGTGTGGCCCTTCCGCATAGAACTGCCTGCGTCAGATTCTCGCATGCCAG
AGATCCTATTTTTGGCAATCAAATCATTCCGGATACTGCGATTTTAAGTGTTGTTCCATTCCATCACGGT
TTTGGAATGTTTACTACACTCGGATATTTGATATGTGGATTTCGAGTCGTCTTAATGTATAGATTTGAAG
AAGAGCTGTTTTTACGATCCCTTCAGGATTACAAAATTCAAAGTGCGTTGCTAGTACCAACCCTATTTTC
ATTCTTCGCCAAAAGCACTCTGATTGACAAATACGATTTATCTAATTTACACGAAATTGCTTCTGGGGGC
GCACCTCTTTCGAAAGAAGTCGGGGAAGCGGTTGCAAAACGCTTCCATCTTCCAGGGATACGACAAGGAT
ATGGGCTCACTGAGACTACATCAGCTATTCTGATTACACCCGAGGGGGATGATAAACCGGGCGCGGTCGG
TAAAGTTGTTCCATTTTTTGAAGCGAAGGTTGTGGATCTGGATACCGGGAAAACGCTGGGCGTTAATCAG
AGAGGCGAATTATGTGTCAGAGGACCTATGATTATGTCCGGTTATGTAAACAATCCGGAAGCGACCAACG
CCTTGATTGACAAGGATGGATGGCTACATTCTGGAGACATAGCTTACTGGGACGAGGACGAACACTTCTT
CATAGTTGACCGCTTGAAGTCTTTAATTAAATACAAAGGATATCAGGTGGCCCCCGCTGAATTGGAATCG
ATATTGTTACAACACCCCAACATCTTCGACGCGGGCGTGGCAGGTCTGCCCGACGATGACGCCGGTGAAC
TTCCCGCCGCCGTTGTTGTTTTGGAGCACGGAAAGACGATGACGGAAAAAGAGATCGTGGATTACGTCGC
CAGTCAAGTAACAACCGCGAAAAAGTTGCGCGGAGGAGTTGTGTTTGTGGACGAAGTACCGAAAGGTCTT
ACCGGAAAACTCGACGCAAGAAAAATCAGAGAGATCCTCATAAAGGCCAAGAAGGGCGGAAAGTCCAAAT
TGTAAGCTTGATCCCCCGTCGACAGCTAGCTATATCATCAATTTATGTATTACACATAATATCGCACTCA
GTCTTTCATCTACGGCAATGTACCAGCTGATATAATCAGTTATTGAAATATTTCTGAATTTAAACTTGCA
TCAATAAATTTATGTTTTTGCTTGGACTATAATACCTGACTTGTTATTTTATCAATAAATATTTAAACTA
TATTTCTTTCAAGATCGCTACTAGAGGATGCACATGTGACCGAGGGACACGAAGTGATCCGTTTAAACTA
TCAGTGTTTGACAGGATATATTGGCGGGTAAACCTAAGAGAAAAGAGCGTTTATTAGAATAATCGGATAT
TTAAAAGGGCGTGAAAAGGTTTATCCGTTCGTCCATTTGTATGTGCCAGCCGCCTTTGCGACGCTCACCG
GGCTGGTTGCCCTCGCCGCTGGGCTGGCGGCCGTCTATGGCCCTGCAAACGCGCCAGAAACGCCGTCGAA
GCCGTGTGCGAGACACCGCGGCCGCCGGCGTTGTGGATACCTCGCGGAAAACTTGGCCCTCACTGACAGA
TGAGGGGCGGACGTTGACACTTGAGGGGCCGACTCACCCGGCGCGGCGTTGACAGATGAGGGGCAGGCTC
GATTTCGGCCGGCGACGTGGAGCTGGCCAGCCTCGCAAATCGGCGAAAACGCCTGATTTTACGCGAGTTT
CCCACAGATGATGTGGACAAGCCTGGGGATAAGTGCCCTGCGGTATTGACACTTGAGGGGCGCGACTACT
GACAGATGAGGGGCGCGATCCTTGACACTTGAGGGGCAGAGTGCTGACAGATGAGGGGCGCACCTATTGA
CATTTGAGGGGCTGTCCACAGGCAGAAAATCCAGCATTTGCAAGGGTTTCCGCCCGTTTTTCGGCCACCG
CTAACCTGTCTTTTAACCTGCTTTTAAACCAATATTTATAAACCTTGTTTTTAACCAGGGCTGCGCCCTG
TGCGCGTGACCGCGCACGCCGAAGGGGGGTGCCCCCCCTTCTCGAACCCTCCCGGCCCGCTAACGCGGGC
CTCCCATCCCCCCAGGGGCTGCGCCCCTCGGCCGCGAACGGCCTCACCCCAAAAATGGCAGCGCTGGCCA
ATTCCCGAGTGCGCGGAACCCCTATTTGTTTATTTTTCTAAATACATTCAAATATGTATCCGCTCATGAG
ACAATAACCCTGATAAATGCTTCAATAATATTGAAAAAGGAAGAGTATGGCTAAAATGAGAATATCACCG
GAATTGAAAAAACTGATCGAAAAATACCGCTGCGTAAAAGATACGGAAGGAATGTCTCCTGCTAAGGTAT
ATAAGCTGGTGGGAGAAAATGAAAACCTATATTTAAAAATGACGGACAGCCGGTATAAAGGGACCACCTA
TGATGTGGAACGGGAAAAGGACATGATGCTATGGCTGGAAGGAAAGCTGCCTGTTCCAAAGGTCCTGCAC
TTTGAACGGCATGATGGCTGGAGCAATCTGCTCATGAGTGAGGCCGATGGCGTCCTTTGCTCGGAAGAGT
ATGAAGATGAACAAAGCCCTGAAAAGATTATCGAGCTGTATGCGGAGTGCATCAGGCTCTTTCACTCCAT
CGACATATCGGATTGTCCCTATACGAATAGCTTAGACAGCCGCTTAGCCGAATTGGATTACTTACTGAAT
AACGATCTGGCCGATGTGGATTGCGAAAACTGGGAAGAGGACACTCCATTTAAAGATCCGCGCGAGCTGT
ATGATTTTTTAAAGACGGAAAAGCCCGAAGAGGAACTTGTCTTTTCCCACGGCGACCTGGGAGACAGCAA
CATCTTTGTGAAAGATGGCAAAGTAAGTGGCTTTATTGATCTTGGGAGAAGCGGCAGGGCGGACAAGTGG
TATGACATTGCCTTCTGCGTCCGGTCGCTCAGGGAGGATATCGGGGAAGAACAGTATGTCGAGCTATTTT
TTGACTTACTGGGGATCAAGCCTGATTGGGAGAAAATAAAATATTATATTTTACTGGATGAATTGTTTTA
GCTGTCAGACCAAGTTTACTCATATATACTTTAGATTGATTTAAAACTTCATTTTTAATTTAAAAGGATC
TAGGTGAAGATCCTTTTTGATAATCTCATGACCAAAATCCCTTAACGTGAGTTTTCGTTCCACTGAGCGT
CAGACCCCGTAGAAAAGATCAAAGGATCTTCTTGAGATCCTTTTTTTCTGCGCGTAATCTGCTGCTTGCA
AACAAAAAAACCACCGCTACCAGCGGTGGTTTGTTTGCCGGATCAAGAGCTACCAACTCTTTTTCCGAAG
GTAACTGGCTTCAGCAGAGCGCAGATACCAAATACTGTTCTTCTAGTGTAGCCGTAGTTAGGCCACCACT
TCAAGAACTCTGTAGCACCGCCTACATACCTCGCTCTGCTAATCCTGTTACCAGTGGCTGCTGCCAGTGG
CGATAAGTCGTGTCTTACCGGGTTGGACTCAAGACGATAGTTACCGGATAAGGCGCAGCGGTCGGGCTGA
ACGGGGGGTTCGTGCACACAGCCCAGCTTGGAGCGAACGACCTACACCGAACTGAGATACCTACAGCGTG
AGCTATGAGAAAGCGCCACGCTTCCCGAAGGGAGAAAGGCGGACAGGTATCCGGTAAGCGGCAGGGTCGG
AACAGGAGAGCGCACGAGGGAGCTTCCAGGGGGAAACGCCTGGTATCTTTATAGTCCTGTCGGGTTTCGC
CACCTCTGACTTGAGCGTCGATTTTTGTGATGCTCGTCAGGGGGGCGGAGCCTATGGAAAAACGCCAGCA
ACGCGGCCTTTTTACGGTTCCTGGCAGATCCTAGATGTGGCGCAACGATGCCGGCGACAAGCAGGAGCGC
ACCGACTTCTTCCGCATCAAGTGTTTTGGCTCTCAGGCCGAGGCCCACGGCAAGTATTTGGGCAAGGGGT
CGCTGGTATTCGTGCAGGGCAAGATTCGGAATACCAAGTACGAGAAGGACGGCCAGACGGTCTACGGGAC
CGACTTCATTGCCGATAAGGTGGATTATCTGGACACCAAGGCACCAGGCGGGTCAAATCAGGAATAAGGG
CACATTGCCCCGGCGTGAGTCGGGGCAATCCCGCAAGGAGGGTGAATGAATCGGACGTTTGACCGGAAGG
CATACAGGCAAGAACTGATCGACGCGGGGTTTTCCGCCGAGGATGCCGAAACCATCGCAAGCCGCACCGT
CATGCGTGCGCCCCGCGAAACCTTCCAGTCCGTCGGCTCGATGGTCCAGCAAGCTACGGCCAAGATCGAG
CGCGACAGCGTGCAACTGGCTCCCCCTGCCCTGCCCGCGCCATCGGCCGCCGTGGAGCGTTCGCGTCGTC
TTGAACAGGAGGCGGCAGGTTTGGCGAAGTCGATGACCATCGACACGCGAGGAACTATGACGACCAAGAA
GCGAAAAACCGCCGGCGAGGACCTGGCAAAACAGGTCAGCGAGGCCAAGCAGGCCGCGTTGCTGAAACAC
ACGAAGCAGCAGATCAAGGAAATGCAGCTTTCCTTGTTCGATATTGCGCCGTGGCCGGACACGATGCGAG
CGATGCCAAACGACACGGCCCGCTCTGCCCTGTTCACCACGCGCAACAAGAAAATCCCGCGCGAGGCGCT
GCAAAACAAGGTCATTTTCCACGTCAACAAGGACGTGAAGATCACCTACACCGGCGTCGAGCTGCGGGCC
GACGATGACGAACTGGTGTGGCAGCAGGTGTTGGAGTACGCGAAGCGCACCCCTATCGGCGAGCCGATCA
CCTTCACGTTCTACGAGCTTTGCCAGGACCTGGGCTGGTCGATCAATGGCCGGTATTACACGAAGGCCGA
GGAATGCCTGTCGCGCCTACAGGCGACGGCGATGGGCTTCACGTCCGACCGCGTTGGGCACCTGGAATCG
GTGTCGCTGCTGCACCGCTTCCGCGTCCTGGACCGTGGCAAGAAAACGTCCCGTTGCCAGGTCCTGATCG
ACGAGGAAATCGTCGTGCTGTTTGCTGGCGACCACTACACGAAATTCATATGGGAGAAGTACCGCAAGCT
GTCGCCGACGGCCCGACGGATGTTCGACTATTTCAGCTCGCACCGGGAGCCGTACCCGCTCAAGCTGGAA
ACCTTCCGCCTCATGTGCGGATCGGATTCCACCCGCGTGAAGAAGTGGCGCGAGCAGGTCGGCGAAGCCT
GCGAAGAGTTGCGAGGCAGCGGCCTGGTGGAACACGCCTGGGTCAATGATGACCTGGTGCATTGCAAACG
CTAGGGCCTTGTGGGGTCAGTTCCGGCTGGGGGTTCAGCAGCCCCTGCTCGGATCTGTTGGACCGGACAG
TAGTCATGGTTGATGGGCTGCCTGTATCGAGTGGTGATTTTGTGCCGAGCTGCCGGTCGGGGAGCTGTTG
GCTGGCTGGTGGCAGGATATATTGTGGTGTAAACAAATTGACGCTTAGACAACTTAATAACACATTGCGG
ACGTTTTTAATGTACTGGGGTTGAACACTCT
Features (pLannotate 1.2.2; 20 found; start..end, strand, type, name):
    824..844     +  misc_feature   TMV Ω (fragment): translational enhancer from the tobacco mosaic virus 5'-leader sequence (Gallie et al., 1988)
    845..878     +  protein_bind   FRT (minimal): supports FLP-mediated excision but not integration (Turan and Bode, 2011) FLP recombinase from the Saccharomyces cerevisiae 2μ plasmid
    879..912     +  protein_bind   loxP: Cre-mediated recombination occurs in the 8-bp core sequence (GCATACAT). Cre recombinase
    913..1620    +  terminator     OCS terminator: octopine synthase terminator
   1621..1654    +  protein_bind   FRT (minimal): supports FLP-mediated excision but not integration (Turan and Bode, 2011) FLP recombinase from the Saccharomyces cerevisiae 2μ plasmid
   1655..1688    +  protein_bind   loxP: Cre-mediated recombination occurs in the 8-bp core sequence (GCATACAT). Cre recombinase
   1689..1723    +  misc_feature   TMV Ω (fragment): translational enhancer from the tobacco mosaic virus 5'-leader sequence (Gallie et al., 1988)
   1755..1943    +  intron         IV2 intron: modified second intron of the potato ST-LS1 gene (Vancanneyt et al., 1990)
   1941..2846    +  CDS            LUCI_RENRE: Experimental evidence at protein level: Swiss-Prot protein existence level 1. Upon binding the substrate, the enzyme catalyzes an oxygenation, producing a very short-lived hydroperoxide that cyclizes into a dioxetanone structure, which collapses, releasing a CO(2) molecule. The spontaneous breakdown of the dioxetanone releases the energy (about 50 kcal/mole) that is necessary to generate the excited state of the coelenteramide product, which is the singlet form of the monoanion. In vivo the product undergoes the process of nonradiative energy transfer to an accessory protein, a green fluoresce
   2853..2927    +  CDS            DREB2A (fragment): DRE2A_ARATH - Also known as ERF045. Experimental evidence at protein level: Swiss-Prot protein existence level 1. Transcriptional activator that binds specifically to the DNA sequence 5'-[AG]CCGAC-3'. Binding to the C-repeat/DRE element mediates high salinity- and dehydration-inducible transcription. From Arabidopsis thaliana (Mouse-ear cress).
   2971..3145    +  polyA_signal   CaMV poly(A) signal: cauliflower mosaic virus polyadenylation signal
   3533..5182    +  CDS            LUCI_PHOPY: Experimental evidence at protein level: Swiss-Prot protein existence level 1. Produces green light with a wavelength of 562 nm. From Photinus pyralis (Common eastern firefly) (Lampyris pyralis).
   5205..5405    +  terminator     gene 7 terminator: transcription terminator for octopine-type Ti plasmid gene 7
   5469..5493    +  misc_feature   RB T-DNA repeat: right border repeat from nopaline C58 T-DNA
   5590..6221    +  rep_origin     oriV: incP origin of replication
   6312..6416    +  promoter       AmpR promoter: bla
   6417..7211    +  CDS            KanR: aminoglycoside phosphotransferase; aphA-3; confers resistance to kanamycin
   7382..7970    +  rep_origin     ori: high-copy-number ColE1/pMB1/pBR322/pUC origin of replication
   8306..9451    +  CDS            trfA: TRFA_ECOLX - Experimental evidence at protein level: Swiss-Prot protein existence level 1. Also involved in plasmid copy number control, promoting intermolecular coupling of protein bound iterons at oriV, which inhibits replication initiation. From Escherichia coli.
   9600..9624    +  misc_feature   LB T-DNA repeat: left border repeat from nopaline C58 T-DNA
