[The description below was written by a language model from this plasmid's Addgene catalogue record and pLannotate feature annotations shown in this document.]
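Description:
LLP759_L2pV1_OR-OCS_0I is a plant expression and synthetic biology construct built in the pAGM4673 backbone, a binary T-DNA vector. The annotated 9.7 kb sequence shows nopaline-type left and right border repeats flanking the payload. Outside the borders are an incP oriV with its trfA replication protein, which give broad-host-range maintenance consistent with use in Agrobacterium, and a ColE1/pUC-type origin for E. coli. Selection in bacteria is by kanamycin through an aphA-3 aminoglycoside phosphotransferase gene driven by the bla promoter. No plant selectable marker is annotated.

The main insert is recorded as Act2::FRT-loxP-OCS-FRT-loxP::Rluc and represents the 0-input (unrecombined) state of a recombinase-based OR logic gate. The Act2 promoter itself was not picked up by the annotation. Downstream of it, an octopine synthase terminator sits within the TMV Ω leader and is bracketed on each side by a minimal FRT site followed by a loxP site, all annotated on the same strand. In this state the terminator should block transcription into the Renilla luciferase reporter. Either FLP or Cre alone can excise the terminator, so either input switches the reporter on, giving OR behaviour. The Renilla coding sequence carries the potato ST-LS1 IV2 intron near its start, which prevents expression in bacteria. It ends in a C-terminal PEST degradation tag, apparently the short fragment annotated as Arabidopsis DREB2A, which would shorten reporter half-life, and is followed by a CaMV poly(A) signal.

A second unit, noted by the depositor as TCTP1::Fluc, encodes firefly luciferase with a gene 7 terminator and presumably serves as a constitutive reference for ratiometric dual-luciferase readout. The plasmid acts as the baseline control when characterising recombinase logic and memory circuits in plants.
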