Addgene plasmid #192418: LLP759_L2pV1_OR-OCS_0I
Purpose: To act as the 0-input state of the OR gate.
Depositing lab: Ryan Lister. Depositing organization: University of Western Australia. Publication: Synthetic memory circuits for stable cell reprogramming in plants. Lloyd JPB, Ly F, Gong P, Pflueger J, Swain T, Pflueger C, Fourie E, Khan MA, Kidd BN, Lister R. Nat Biotechnol. 2022 Jul 4. pii: 10.1038/s41587-022-01383-2. doi: 10.1038/s41587-022-01383-2. PubMed 35788565.
Backbone
  Vector backbone: pAGM4673
  Backbone manufacturer: Sylvestre Marillonnet
  Vector type: Plant Expression, Synthetic Biology
Growth in bacteria
  Bacterial resistance: Kanamycin, 50 μg/mL
  Growth temperature: 30°C
  Growth strain: DH5alpha
  Copy number: Unknown
Gene/Insert
  Gene/Insert name: Act2::FRT-loxP-OCS-FRT-loxP::Rluc
  Species: Renilla reniformis
  Tag / fusion protein: PEST (C terminal on insert)
  Cloning method: Restriction Enzyme; 5′ cloning site unknown (unknown if destroyed)
Terms and licenses: Academic/Nonprofit Terms; Industry Terms: Not Available to Industry
Depositor comments: Other genes: TCTP1::Fluc
How to cite: LLP759_L2pV1_OR-OCS_0I was a gift from Ryan Lister (Addgene plasmid # 192418 ; http://n2t.net/addgene:192418 ; RRID:Addgene_192418)
